>Addgene plasmid #195249 | ssFv_lenti_wtATMSPARK2 | addgene full sequence | sequence record 398224 | Addgene NGS Result
CGATACCGTCGACCTCGAGGGAATTAATTCGAGCTCGGTACCTTTAAGACCAATGACTTACAAGGCAGCT
GTAGATCTTAGCCACTTTTTAAAAGAAAAGGGGGGACTGGAAGGGCTAATTCACTCCCAACGAAGACAAG
ATCTGCTTTTTGCTTGTACTGGGTCTCTCTGGTTAGACCAGATCTGAGCCTGGGAGCTCTCTGGCTAACT
AGGGAACCCACTGCTTAAGCCTCAATAAAGCTTGCCTTGAGTGCTTCAAGTAGTGTGTGCCCGTCTGTTG
TGTGACTCTGGTAACTAGAGATCCCTCAGACCCTTTTAGTCAGTGTGGAAAATCTCTAGCAGCATCTAGA
ATTAATTCCGTGTATTCTATAGTGTCACCTAAATCGTATGTGTATGATACATAAGGTTATGTATTAATTG
TAGCCGCGTTCTAACGACAATATGTACAAGCCTAATTGTGTAGCATCTGGCTTACTGAAGCAGACCCTAT
CATCTCTCTCGTAAACTGCCGTCAGAGTCGGTTTGGTTGGACGAACCTTCTGAGTTTCTGGTAACGCCGT
CCCGCACCCGGAAATGGTCAGCGAACCAATCAGCAGGGTCATCGCTAGCCAGATCCTCTACGCCGGACGC
ATCGTGGCCGGCATCACCGGCGCCACAGGTGCGGTTGCTGGCGCCTATATCGCCGACATCACCGATGGGG
AAGATCGGGCTCGCCACTTCGGGCTCATGAGCGCTTGTTTCGGCGTGGGTATGGTGGCAGGCCCCGTGGC
CGGGGGACTGTTGGGCGCCATCTCCTTGCATGCACCATTCCTTGCGGCGGCGGTGCTCAACGGCCTCAAC
CTACTACTGGGCTGCTTCCTAATGCAGGAGTCGCATAAGGGAGAGCGTCGAATGGTGCACTCTCAGTACA
ATCTGCTCTGATGCCGCATAGTTAAGCCAGCCCCGACACCCGCCAACACCCGCTGACGCGCCCTGACGGG
CTTGTCTGCTCCCGGCATCCGCTTACAGACAAGCTGTGACCGTCTCCGGGAGCTGCATGTGTCAGAGGTT
TTCACCGTCATCACCGAAACGCGCGAGACGAAAGGGCCTCGTGATACGCCTATTTTTATAGGTTAATGTC
ATGATAATAATGGTTTCTTAGACGTCAGGTGGCACTTTTCGGGGAAATGTGCGCGGAACCCCTATTTGTT
TATTTTTCTAAATACATTCAAATATGTATCCGCTCATGAGACAATAACCCTGATAAATGCTTCAATAATA
TTGAAAAAGGAAGAGTATGAGTATTCAACATTTCCGTGTCGCCCTTATTCCCTTTTTTGCGGCATTTTGC
CTTCCTGTTTTTGCTCACCCAGAAACGCTGGTGAAAGTAAAAGATGCTGAAGATCAGTTGGGTGCACGAG
TGGGTTACATCGAACTGGATCTCAACAGCGGTAAGATCCTTGAGAGTTTTCGCCCCGAAGAACGTTTTCC
AATGATGAGCACTTTTAAAGTTCTGCTATGTGGCGCGGTATTATCCCGTATTGACGCCGGGCAAGAGCAA
CTCGGTCGCCGCATACACTATTCTCAGAATGACTTGGTTGAGTACTCACCAGTCACAGAAAAGCATCTTA
CGGATGGCATGACAGTAAGAGAATTATGCAGTGCTGCCATAACCATGAGTGATAACACTGCGGCCAACTT
ACTTCTGACAACGATCGGAGGACCGAAGGAGCTAACCGCTTTTTTGCACAACATGGGGGATCATGTAACT
CGCCTTGATCGTTGGGAACCGGAGCTGAATGAAGCCATACCAAACGACGAGCGTGACACCACGATGCCTG
TAGCAATGGCAACAACGTTGCGCAAACTATTAACTGGCGAACTACTTACTCTAGCTTCCCGGCAACAATT
AATAGACTGGATGGAGGCGGATAAAGTTGCAGGACCACTTCTGCGCTCGGCCCTTCCGGCTGGCTGGTTT
ATTGCTGATAAATCTGGAGCCGGTGAGCGTGGGTCTCGCGGTATCATTGCAGCACTGGGGCCAGATGGTA
AGCCCTCCCGTATCGTAGTTATCTACACGACGGGGAGTCAGGCAACTATGGATGAACGAAATAGACAGAT
CGCTGAGATAGGTGCCTCACTGATTAAGCATTGGTAACTGTCAGACCAAGTTTACTCATATATACTTTAG
ATTGATTTAAAACTTCATTTTTAATTTAAAAGGATCTAGGTGAAGATCCTTTTTGATAATCTCATGACCA
AAATCCCTTAACGTGAGTTTTCGTTCCACTGAGCGTCAGACCCCGTAGAAAAGATCAAAGGATCTTCTTG
AGATCCTTTTTTTCTGCGCGTAATCTGCTGCTTGCAAACAAAAAAACCACCGCTACCAGCGGTGGTTTGT
TTGCCGGATCAAGAGCTACCAACTCTTTTTCCGAAGGTAACTGGCTTCAGCAGAGCGCAGATACCAAATA
CTGTTCTTCTAGTGTAGCCGTAGTTAGGCCACCACTTCAAGAACTCTGTAGCACCGCCTACATACCTCGC
TCTGCTAATCCTGTTACCAGTGGCTGCTGCCAGTGGCGATAAGTCGTGTCTTACCGGGTTGGACTCAAGA
CGATAGTTACCGGATAAGGCGCAGCGGTCGGGCTGAACGGGGGGTTCGTGCACACAGCCCAGCTTGGAGC
GAACGACCTACACCGAACTGAGATACCTACAGCGTGAGCTATGAGAAAGCGCCACGCTTCCCGAAGGGAG
AAAGGCGGACAGGTATCCGGTAAGCGGCAGGGTCGGAACAGGAGAGCGCACGAGGGAGCTTCCAGGGGGA
AACGCCTGGTATCTTTATAGTCCTGTCGGGTTTCGCCACCTCTGACTTGAGCGTCGATTTTTGTGATGCT
CGTCAGGGGGGCGGAGCCTATGGAAAAACGCCAGCAACGCGGCCTTTTTACGGTTCCTGGCCTTTTGCTG
GCCTTTTGCTCACATGTTCTTTCCTGCGTTATCCCCTGATTCTGTGGATAACCGTATTACCGCCTTTGAG
TGAGCTGATACCGCTCGCCGCAGCCGAACGACCGAGCGCAGCGAGTCAGTGAGCGAGGAAGCGGAAGAGC
GCCCAATACGCAAACCGCCTCTCCCCGCGCGTTGGCCGATTCATTAATGCAGCTGTGGAATGTGTGTCAG
TTAGGGTGTGGAAAGTCCCCAGGCTCCCCAGCAGGCAGAAGTATGCAAAGCATGCATCTCAATTAGTCAG
CAACCAGGTGTGGAAAGTCCCCAGGCTCCCCAGCAGGCAGAAGTATGCAAAGCATGCATCTCAATTAGTC
AGCAACCATAGTCCCGCCCCTAACTCCGCCCATCCCGCCCCTAACTCCGCCCAGTTCCGCCCATTCTCCG
CCCCATGGCTGACTAATTTTTTTTATTTATGCAGAGGCCGAGGCCGCCTCGGCCTCTGAGCTATTCCAGA
AGTAGTGAGGAGGCTTTTTTGGAGGCCTAGGCTTTTGCAAAAAGCTTGGACACAAGACAGGCTTGCGAGA
TATGTTTGAGAATACCACTTTATCCCGCGTCAGGGAGAGGCAGTGCGTAAAAAGACGCGGACTCATGTGA
AATACTGGTTTTTAGTGCGCCAGATCTCTATAATCTCGCGCAACCTATTTTCCCCTCGAACACTTTTTAA
GCCGTAGATAAACAGGCTGGGACACTTCACATGAGCGAAAAATACATCGTCACCTGGGACATGTTGCAGA
TCCATGCACGTAAACTCGCAAGCCGACTGATGCCTTCTGAACAATGGAAAGGCATTATTGCCGTAAGCCG
TGGCGGTCTGTACCGGGTGCGTTACTGGCGCGTGAACTGGGTATTCGTCATGTCGATACCGTTTGTATTT
CCAGCTACGATCACGACAACCAGCGCGAGCTTAAAGTGCTGAAACGCGCAGAAGGCGATGGCGAAGGCTT
CATCGTTATTGATGACCTGGTGGATACCGGTGGTACTGCGGTTGCGATTCGTGAAATGTATCCAAAAGCG
CACTTTGTCACCATCTTCGCAAAACCGGCTGGTCGTCCGCTGGTTGATGACTATGTTGTTGATATCCCGC
AAGATACCTGGATTGAACAGCCGTGGGATATGGGCGTCGTATTCGTCCCGCCAATCTCCGGTCGCTAATC
TTTTCAACGCCTGGCACTGCCGGGCGTTGTTCTTTTTAACTTCAGGCGGGTTACAATAGTTTCCAGTAAG
TATTCTGGAGGCTGCATCCATGACACAGGCAAACCTGAGCGAAACCCTGTTCAAACCCCGCTTTAAACAT
CCTGAAACCTCGACGCTAGTCCGCCGCTTTAATCACGGCGCACAACCGCCTGTGCAGTCGGCCCTTGATG
GTAAAACCATCCCTCACTGGTATCGCATGATTAACCGTCTGATGTGGATCTGGCGCGGCATTGACCCACG
CGAAATCCTCGACGTCCAGGCACGTATTGTGATGAGCGATGCCGAACGTACCGACGATGATTTATACGAT
ACGGTGATTGGCTACCGTGGCGGCAACTGGATTTATGAGTGGGCCCCGGATCTTTGTGAAGGAACCTTAC
TTCTGTGGTGTGACATAATTGGACAAACTACCTACAGAGATTTAAAGCTCTAAGGTAAATATAAAATTTT
TAAGTGTATAATGTGTTAAACTACTGATTCTAATTGTTTGTGTATTTTAGATTCCAACCTATGGAACTGA
TGAATGGGAGCAGTGGTGGAATGCCTTTAATGAGGAAAACCTGTTTTGCTCAGAAGAAATGCCATCTAGT
GATGATGAGGCTACTGCTGACTCTCAACATTCTACTCCTCCAAAAAAGAAGAGAAAGGTAGAAGACCCCA
AGGACTTTCCTTCAGAATTGCTAAGTTTTTTGAGTCATGCTGTGTTTAGTAATAGAACTCTTGCTTGCTT
TGCTATTTACACCACAAAGGAAAAAGCTGCACTGCTATACAAGAAAATTATGGAAAAATATTCTGTAACC
TTTATAAGTAGGCATAACAGTTATAATCATAACATACTGTTTTTTCTTACTCCACACAGGCATAGAGTGT
CTGCTATTAATAACTATGCTCAAAAATTGTGTACCTTTAGCTTTTTAATTTGTAAAGGGGTTAATAAGGA
ATATTTGATGTATAGTGCCTTGACTAGAGATCATAATCAGCCATACCACATTTGTAGAGGTTTTACTTGC
TTTAAAAAACCTCCCACACCTCCCCCTGAACCTGAAACATAAAATGAATGCAATTGTTGTTGTTAACTTG
TTTATTGCAGCTTATAATGGTTACAAATAAAGCAATAGCATCACAAATTTCACAAATAAAGCATTTTTTT
CACTGCATTCTAGTTGTGGTTTGTCCAAACTCATCAATGTATCTTATCATGTCTGGATCAACTGGATAAC
TCAAGCTAACCAAAATCATCCCAAACTTCCCACCCCATACCCTATTACCACTGCCAATTACCTGTGGTTT
CATTTACTCTAAACCTGTGATTCCTCTGAATTATTTTCATTTTAAAGAAATTGTATTTGTTAAATATGTA
CTACAAACTTAGTAGTTGGAAGGGCTAATTCACTCCCAAAGAAGACAAGATATCCTTGATCTGTGGATCT
ACCACACACAAGGCTACTTCCCTGATTAGCAGAACTACACACCAGGGCCAGGGGTCAGATATCCACTGAC
CTTTGGATGGTGCTACAAGCTAGTACCAGTTGAGCCAGATAAGGTAGAAGAGGCCAATAAAGGAGAGAAC
ACCAGCTTGTTACACCCTGTGAGCCTGCATGGGATGGATGACCCGGAGAGAGAAGTGTTAGAGTGGAGGT
TTGACAGCCGCCTAGCATTTCATCACGTGGCCCGAGAGCTGCATCCGGAGTACTTCAAGAACTGCTGATA
TCGAGCTTGCTACAAGGGACTTTCCGCTGGGGACTTTCCAGGGAGGCGTGGCCTGGGCGGGACTGGGGAG
TGGCGAGCCCTCAGATCCTGCATATAAGCAGCTGCTTTTTGCCTGTACTGGGTCTCTCTGGTTAGACCAG
ATCTGAGCCTGGGAGCTCTCTGGCTAACTAGGGAACCCACTGCTTAAGCCTCAATAAAGCTTGCCTTGAG
TGCTTCAAGTAGTGTGTGCCCGTCTGTTGTGTGACTCTGGTAACTAGAGATCCCTCAGACCCTTTTAGTC
AGTGTGGAAAATCTCTAGCAGTGGCGCCCGAACAGGGACTTGAAAGCGAAAGGGAAACCAGAGGAGCTCT
CTCGACGCAGGACTCGGCTTGCTGAAGCGCGCACGGCAAGAGGCGAGGGGCGGCGACTGGTGAGTACGCC
AAAAATTTTGACTAGCGGAGGCTAGAAGGAGAGAGATGGGTGCGAGAGCGTCAGTATTAAGCGGGGGAGA
ATTAGATCGCGATGGGAAAAAATTCGGTTAAGGCCAGGGGGAAAGAAAAAATATAAATTAAAACATATAG
TATGGGCAAGCAGGGAGCTAGAACGATTCGCAGTTAATCCTGGCCTGTTAGAAACATCAGAAGGCTGTAG
ACAAATACTGGGACAGCTACAACCATCCCTTCAGACAGGATCAGAAGAACTTAGATCATTATATAATACA
GTAGCAACCCTCTATTGTGTGCATCAAAGGATAGAGATAAAAGACACCAAGGAAGCTTTAGACAAGATAG
AGGAAGAGCAAAACAAAAGTAAGACCACCGCACAGCAAGCGGCCGGCCGCTGATCTTCAGACCTGGAGGA
GGAGATATGAGGGACAATTGGAGAAGTGAATTATATAAATATAAAGTAGTAAAAATTGAACCATTAGGAG
TAGCACCCACCAAGGCAAAGAGAAGAGTGGTGCAGAGAGAAAAAAGAGCAGTGGGAATAGGAGCTTTGTT
CCTTGGGTTCTTGGGAGCAGCAGGAAGCACTATGGGCGCAGCGTCAATGACGCTGACGGTACAGGCCAGA
CAATTATTGTCTGGTATAGTGCAGCAGCAGAACAATTTGCTGAGGGCTATTGAGGCGCAACAGCATCTGT
TGCAACTCACAGTCTGGGGCATCAAGCAGCTCCAGGCAAGAATCCTGGCTGTGGAAAGATACCTAAAGGA
TCAACAGCTCCTGGGGATTTGGGGTTGCTCTGGAAAACTCATTTGCACCACTGCTGTGCCTTGGAATGCT
AGTTGGAGTAATAAATCTCTGGAACAGATTTGGAATCACACGACCTGGATGGAGTGGGACAGAGAAATTA
ACAATTACACAAGCTTAATACACTCCTTAATTGAAGAATCGCAAAACCAGCAAGAAAAGAATGAACAAGA
ATTATTGGAATTAGATAAATGGGCAAGTTTGTGGAATTGGTTTAACATAACAAATTGGCTGTGGTATATA
AAATTATTCATAATGATAGTAGGAGGCTTGGTAGGTTTAAGAATAGTTTTTGCTGTACTTTCTATAGTGA
ATAGAGTTAGGCAGGGATATTCACCATTATCGTTTCAGACCCACCTCCCAACCCCGAGGGGACCCGACAG
GCCCGAAGGAATAGAAGAAGAAGGTGGAGAGAGAGACAGAGACAGATCCATTCGATTAGTGAACGGATCT
CGACGGTATCGCCAAATGGCAGTATTCATCCACAATTTTAAAAGAAAAGGGGGGATTGGGGGGTACAGTG
CAGGGGAAAGAATAGTAGACATAATAGCAACAGACATACAAACTAAAGAATTACAAAAACAAATTACAAA
AATTCAAAATTTTCGGGTTTATTACAGGGACAGCAGAGATCCAGTTTGGATCGATAAGCTTGATATCGAA
TTCCTGCAGCCCCGATAAAATAAAAGATTTTATTTAGTCTCCAGAAAAAGGGGGGAATGAAAGACCCCAC
CTGTAGGTTTGGCAAGCTAGCTGCAGTAACGCCATTTTGCAAGGCATGGAAAAATACCAAACCAAGAATA
GAGAAGTTCAGATCAAGGGCGGGTACATGAAAATAGCTAACGTTGGGCCAAACAGGATATCTGCGGTGAG
CAGTTTCGGCCCCGGCCCGGGGCCAAGAACAGATGGTCACCGCAGTTTCGGCCCCGGCCCGAGGCCAAGA
ACAGATGGTCCCCAGATATGGCCCAACCCTCAGCAGTTTCTTAAGACCCATCAGATGTTTCCAGGCTCCC
CCAAGGACCTGAAATGACCCTGCGCCTTATTTGAATTAACCAATCAGCCTGCTTCTCGCTTCTGTTCGCG
CGCTTCTGCTTCCCGAGCTCTATAAAAGAGCTCACAACCCCTCACTCGGCGCGCCAGTCCTCCGACAGAC
TGAGTCGCCCGGGGGGGATCCACCCAAGCTGGCTAGCGCCACCATGTTGGAGACGGTGAGCACGCAGGAG
TTGTATAGCATACCGCTCGAGTCCGGACTCAGATCTGGCAGCGGTGGAGGCGATATCCCCGCCGCCAAGC
GGGTGAAGCTGGACATGGTGAGCAAGGGCGAGGAGCTGTTCACCGGGGTGGTGCCCATCCTGGTCGAGCT
GGACGGCGACGTAAACGGCCACAAGTTCAGCGTGTCCGGCGAGGGCGAGGGCGATGCCACCTACGGCAAG
CTGACCCTGAAGTTCATCTGCACCACCGGCAAGCTGCCCGTGCCCTGGCCCACCCTCGTGACCACCCTGA
CCTACGGCGTGCAGTGCTTCAGCCGCTACCCCGACCACATGAAGCAGCACGACTTCTTCAAGTCCGCCAT
GCCCGAAGGCTACGTCCAGGAGCGCACCATCTTCTTCAAGGACGACGGCAACTACAAGACCCGCGCCGAG
GTGAAGTTCGAGGGCGACACCCTGGTGAACCGCATCGAGCTGAAGGGCATCGACTTCAAGGAGGACGGCA
ACATCCTGGGGCACAAGCTGGAGTACAACTACAACAGCCACAACGTCTATATCATGGCCGACAAGCAGAA
GAACGGCATCAAGGCCAACTTCAAGATCCGCCACAACATCGAGGACGGCAGCGTGCAGCTCGCCGACCAC
TACCAGCAGAACACCCCCATCGGCGACGGCCCCGTGCTGCTGCCCGACAACCACTACCTGAGCACCCAGT
CCGCCCTGAGCAAAGACCCCAACGAGAAGCGCGATCACATGGTCCTGCTGGAGTTCGTGACCGCCGCCGG
GATCACTCTCGGCATGGACGAGCTGTACAAGGGATCCGGCAGTGCTGGTGGTAGTGCTGGTGGTAGTGCT
GGTGGTAGTGCTGGTGGCAGTGCTGGTGGTAGTGCTGGTGGTAGTGCTGGTGGCTCTAGAGGAGAAATCG
CAAAGAGTCTGAAAGAAATTGCAAAATCCTTGAAGGAAATAGCGTGGTCACTGAAAGAAATTGCCAAGTC
CCTCAAAGGGGGTACCGAGGGCAGAGGAAGTCTGCTAACATGCGGTGACGTCGAGGAGAATCCTGGCCCA
AAGCTTGCCACCATGCATAAGTTTTCTCAAGAACAGATCGGCGAAAACATTGTGTGCAGGGTCATTTGTA
CCACGGGTCAAATTCCCATCCGAGATTTGTCAGCTGATATTTCACAAGTGCTTAAGGAAAAACGATCCAT
AAAGAAAGTTTGGACATTTGGTAGAAACCCAGCCTGTGACTATCATTTAGGAAACATTTCAAGACTGTCA
AATAAGCATTTCCAAATACTACTAGGAGAAGACGGTAACCTTTTATTGAATGACATTTCCACTAATGGGA
CCTGGTTAAATGGGCAAAAAGTCGAGAAGAACAGCAATCAGTTACTGTCTCAAGGTGATGAAATAACCGT
TGGTGTAGGCGTGGAATCAGATATTTTATCTCTGGTCATTTTCATAAACGACAAATTTAAGCAGTGCCTC
GAACAGAACAAAGTTGATCGCCTCGAGTCTGGTCTGCGTTCTGGTTCTGGTGGTGGTATCGATCCAGCAG
CTAAAAGAGTCAAATTGGATATGGTTTCTAAAGGTGAAGAACTGTTTACTGGTGTTGTACCGATCCTGGT
TGAACTGGACGGCGACGTAAATGGTCATAAATTCTCCGTTTCTGGTGAGGGCGAGGGTGATGCAACTTAT
GGCAAGCTGACCCTGAAATTCATTTGCACCACCGGAAAACTGCCGGTTCCGTGGCCGACCCTGGTGACCA
CTCTGACCTTTGGCGTACAGTGCTTCTCTCGCTACCCGGATCACATGAAACAGCACGACTTTTTCAAATC
TGCGATGCCGGAAGGTTACGTACAAGAGCGTACCATCTTCTTCAAAGATGACGGTAATTACAAAACAAGA
GCGGAAGTTAAATTCGAGGGTGACACCCTGGTGAACCGCATCGAACTGAAAGGCATCGACTTCAAAGAGG
ATGGCAACATCCTGGGCCACAAACTGGAATACAACTACAACTCCCACAACGTGTACATCATGGCTGATAA
GCAGAAGAACGGCATCAAAGCGAACTTCAAAATTCGTCACAACATCGAAGACGGCTCTGTTCAACTGGCG
GATCACTACCAGCAGAACACGCCGATTGGCGACGGCCCGGTTCTGCTGCCGGATAACCACTATCTGTCCA
CCCAGTCTGCCCTGTCTAAAGACCCGAACGAGAAACGTGACCATATGGTACTGCTGGAATTTGTTACCGC
CGCTGGTATCACCCTGGGTATGGACGAACTGTACAAGACCGGTGGCTCCGCAGGTGGTTCCGCTGGTGGA
AGCGCCGGTGGTTCTGCGGGTGGATCTGCTGGAGGTTCTGCAGGAGGAAGCGCTGGAGGTGGGCGCGCCA
CCTTGAGAGAAATCGAGGAATTGTTGAGGAAAATCATTGAAGACAGCGTGCGCAGTGTGGCCGAGCTGGA
GGACATTGAGAAGTGGCTGAAGAAAATCTAAGAATTCGGGCCGCGACTCTAGAGTCGACCTGCAGGCATG
CAAGCTTGATATCAAGCTTATCGATAATCAACCTCTGGATTACAAAATTTGTGAAAGATTGACTGGTATT
CTTAACTATGTTGCTCCTTTTACGCTATGTGGATACGCTGCTTTAATGCCTTTGTATCATGCTATTGCTT
CCCGTATGGCTTTCATTTTCTCCTCCTTGTATAAATCCTGGTTGCTGTCTCTTTATGAGGAGTTGTGGCC
CGTTGTCAGGCAACGTGGCGTGGTGTGCACTGTGTTTGCTGACGCAACCCCCACTGGTTGGGGCATTGCC
ACCACCTGTCAGCTCCTTTCCGGGACTTTCGCTTTCCCCCTCCCTATTGCCACGGCGGAACTCATCGCCG
CCTGCCTTGCCCGCTGCTGGACAGGGGCTCGGCTGTTGGGCACTGACAATTCCGTGGTGTTGTCGGGGAA
ATCATCGTCCTTTCCTTGGCTGCTCGCCTGTGTTGCCACCTGGATTCTGCGCGGGACGTCCTTCTGCTAC
GTCCCTTCGGCCCTCAATCCAGCGGACCTTCCTTCCCGCGGCCTGCTGCCGGCTCTGCGGCCTCTTCCGC
GTCTTCGCCTTCGCCCTCAGACGAGTCGGATCTCCCTTTGGGCCGCCTCCCCGCAT
Features (pLannotate 1.2.2; 35 found; start..end, strand, type, name):
     38..106     +  CDS            nef (fragment): NEF_HV1Z2 - Experimental evidence at protein level: Swiss-Prot protein existence level 1. Extracellular Nef protein targets CD4(+) T-lymphocytes for apoptosis by interacting with CXCR4 surface receptors. From Human immunodeficiency virus type 1 group M subtype D (isolate Z2/CDC-Z34) (HIV-1).
    108..341     +  LTR            3' LTR (ΔU3): self-inactivating 3' long terminal repeat (LTR) from HIV-1
    366..384     -  promoter       SP6 promoter: promoter for bacteriophage SP6 RNA polymerase
    612..891     +  CDS            TcR (fragment): tetracycline efflux protein; tet; confers resistance to tetracycline
    892..940     -  misc_feature   bom (fragment): basis of mobility region from pBR322
   1042..1077    -  CDS            rop (fragment): Rop protein, which maintains plasmids at low copy number; rop
   1172..1276    +  promoter       AmpR promoter: bla
   1277..2137    +  CDS            AmpR: β-lactamase; bla; confers resistance to ampicillin, carbenicillin, and related antibiotics
   2308..2896    +  rep_origin     ori: high-copy-number ColE1/pMB1/pBR322/pUC origin of replication
   3079..3135    +  CDS            lacI (fragment): lac repressor; lacI; The lac repressor binds to the lac operator to inhibit transcription in E. coli. This inhibition can be relieved by adding lactose or isopropyl-β-D-thiogalactopyranoside (IPTG).
   3142..3471    +  promoter       SV40 promoter: SV40 enhancer and early promoter
   3671..3790    +  CDS            gpt (fragment): XGPT_ECOLI - Also known as gpp, gxu. Experimental evidence at protein level: Swiss-Prot protein existence level 1. Purine salvage pathway enzyme that catalyzes the transfer of the ribosyl-5-phosphate group from 5-phospho-alpha-D-ribose 1- diphosphate (PRPP) to the N9 position of the 6-oxopurines guanine and xanthine to form the corresponding ribonucleotides GMP (guanosine 5'- monophosphate) and XMP (xanthosine 5'-monophosphate), with the release of PPi. To a lesser extent, also acts on hypoxanthine (PubMed:9100006, PubMed:3886014). Does not ribophosphorylate adenine (PubMed:3886014). From Esch
   3790..4125    +  CDS            gpt (fragment): XGPT_ECOLI - Also known as gpp, gxu. Experimental evidence at protein level: Swiss-Prot protein existence level 1. Purine salvage pathway enzyme that catalyzes the transfer of the ribosyl-5-phosphate group from 5-phospho-alpha-D-ribose 1- diphosphate (PRPP) to the N9 position of the 6-oxopurines guanine and xanthine to form the corresponding ribonucleotides GMP (guanosine 5'- monophosphate) and XMP (xanthosine 5'-monophosphate), with the release of PPi. To a lesser extent, also acts on hypoxanthine (PubMed:9100006, PubMed:3886014). Does not ribophosphorylate adenine (PubMed:3886014). From Esch
   4220..4525    +  CDS            frsA (fragment): FRSA_ECOLI - Also known as yafA. Experimental evidence at protein level: Swiss-Prot protein existence level 1. Catalyzes the hydrolysis of esters (PubMed:15808744). Displays esterase activity toward pNP-butyrate (PubMed:15808744). May stimulate mixed-acid fermentation by acting as a fermentation/respiration switch that down-regulates respiration and up- regulates fermentation rates (PubMed:15169777). From Escherichia coli (strain K12).
   4529..4603    +  CDS            small t antigen (fragment): SV40 (simian virus 40) small t antigen
   4605..4670    +  intron         small t intron: SV40 (simian virus 40) small t antigen intron
   4800..4820    +  CDS            SV40 NLS: nuclear localization signal of SV40 (simian virus 40) large T antigen
   5139..5222    +  CDS            large T antigen (fragment): large T antigen from SV40 (simian virus 40)
   5245..5379    +  polyA_signal   SV40 poly(A) signal: SV40 polyadenylation signal
   5546..5875    +  CDS            nef (fragment): NEF_HV1BR - Experimental evidence at protein level: Swiss-Prot protein existence level 1. Extracellular Nef protein targets CD4(+) T-lymphocytes for apoptosis by interacting with CXCR4 surface receptors (PubMed:14990729). From Human immunodeficiency virus type 1 group M subtype B (isolate BRU/LAI) (HIV-1).
   5923..6180    +  LTR            5' LTR (truncated): truncated 5' long terminal repeat (LTR) from HIV-1
   6227..6352    +  misc_feature   HIV-1 Ψ: packaging signal of human immunodeficiency virus type 1
   6336..6674    +  CDS            HIV-1 gag (fragment): gag protein from human immunodeficiency virus 1; gag
   6849..7082    +  misc_feature   RRE: The Rev response element (RRE) of HIV-1 allows for Rev-dependent mRNA export from the nucleus to the cytoplasm.
   7459..7559    +  CDS            Rev (fragment): human immunodeficiency virus 1 (HIV-1) Rev protein; rev; enhances nuclear export of unspliced and incompletely spliced viral mRNAs
   7596..7713    +  misc_feature   cPPT/CTS: central polypurine tract and central termination sequence of HIV-1
   7750..7782    -  misc_feature   MCS (fragment): pBluescript multiple cloning site
   7866..8273    +  promoter       SFFV promoter: spleen focus-forming virus long terminal repeat (LTR) promoter
   8415..9131    +  CDS            EGFP: EGFP is a basic (constitutively fluorescent) green fluorescent protein published in 1996, derived from Aequorea victoria. It is reported to be a rapidly-maturing weak dimer with moderate acid sensitivity.
   9399..9848    +  CDS            RAD53 (fragment): RAD53_YEAST - Also known as MEC2, SAD1, SPK1. Experimental evidence at protein level: Swiss-Prot protein existence level 1. Controls S-phase checkpoint as well as G1 and G2 DNA damage checkpoints. Phosphorylates proteins on serine, threonine, and tyrosine. Prevents entry into anaphase and mitotic exit after DNA damage via regulation of the Polo kinase CDC5. Seems to be involved in the phosphorylation of RPH1. From Saccharomyces cerevisiae (strain ATCC 204508 / S288c) (Baker's yeast).
   9891..10607   +  CDS            EGFP: EGFP is a basic (constitutively fluorescent) green fluorescent protein published in 1996, derived from Aequorea victoria. It is reported to be a rapidly-maturing weak dimer with moderate acid sensitivity.
  10827..10857   +  misc_feature   MCS (fragment): pUC18/19 multiple cloning site
  10858..10876   +  misc_feature   MCS (fragment): pBluescript multiple cloning site
  10876..11464   +  misc_feature   WPRE: woodchuck hepatitis virus posttranscriptional regulatory element
  11465..21      +  misc_feature   MCS (fragment) (across the origin): pBluescript multiple cloning site
