[The description below was written by a language model from this plasmid's Addgene catalogue record and pLannotate feature annotations shown in this document.]
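Description:
ssFv_lenti_wtATMSPARK2 is an HIV-1-based, self-inactivating lentiviral transfer plasmid (about 11.5 kb) for expressing the wild-type ATM-SPARK2 sensor in mammalian cells. It is propagated in E. coli through a high-copy ColE1/pUC-type origin and selected with ampicillin via the bla gene. The record lists a recombination-deficient growth strain, as is usual for LTR-containing vectors. The backbone also carries remnants of older cloning vectors: fragments of TcR, rop and bom, plus an SV40 promoter–gpt–SV40 small t intron/poly(A) cassette. This cassette lies outside the packaged region, and gpt is annotated only as fragments.

The viral portion runs from a truncated 5' LTR through the Ψ packaging signal with a partial gag sequence, the Rev response element and the cPPT/CTS. It then continues to the internal expression cassette and a WPRE, ending in a ΔU3 3' LTR that inactivates LTR-driven transcription after integration. The 2.5 kb insert, cloned between BamHI and EcoRI, is driven by the spleen focus-forming virus (SFFV) LTR promoter, and the WPRE boosts transcript stability and expression. Within the insert, the annotation detects two EGFP coding sequences flanking a fragment of yeast RAD53. Unannotated stretches surround these parts. The record does not define their content, nor whether the parts form one or several polypeptides.

According to the associated publication title, ATM-SPARK is a GFP phase separation-based reporter of ATM kinase activity. The construct is therefore suited to producing lentivirus for stable delivery of the sensor and fluorescence imaging of ATM signalling in live cells. No mammalian drug-selection marker is annotated within the proviral region.
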