Addgene plasmid #195249: ssFv_lenti_wtATMSPARK2
Purpose: express wtATMSPARK2 in a lenti vector
Depositing lab: Xiaokun Shu. Depositing organization: University of California, San Francisco (UCSF). Publication: ATM-SPARK: A GFP phase separation-based activity reporter of ATM. Li X, Chung CI, Yang J, Chaudhuri S, Munster PN, Shu X. Sci Adv. 2023 Mar;9(9):eade3760. doi: 10.1126/sciadv.ade3760. Epub 2023 Mar 1. PubMed 36857446.
Backbone
  Vector backbone: lenti vector
  Vector type: Mammalian Expression, Lentiviral
Growth in bacteria
  Bacterial resistance: Ampicillin, 100 μg/mL
  Growth temperature: 37°C
  Growth strain: NEB Stable
  Copy number: High Copy
Gene/Insert
  Gene/Insert name: ATMSPARK2 sensor
  Insert size (bp): 2505
  Promoter: ssfv
  Cloning method: Restriction Enzyme; 5′ cloning site BamHI (unknown if destroyed); 3′ cloning site EcoRI (unknown if destroyed)
  Sequencing primers: 5′ ssfv_forward; 3′ wprer
Terms and licenses: Academic/Nonprofit Terms; Industry Terms: Not Available to Industry
How to cite: ssFv_lenti_wtATMSPARK2 was a gift from Xiaokun Shu (Addgene plasmid # 195249 ; http://n2t.net/addgene:195249 ; RRID:Addgene_195249)
